>Addgene plasmid #175845 | DDX41_p.L237F_p.P238T_EGFP | addgene full sequence | sequence record 345044 | Addgene NGS Result
GACATTGATTATTGACTAGTTATTAATAGTAATCAATTACGGGGTCATTAGTTCATAGCCCATATATGGA
GTTCCGCGTTACATAACTTACGGTAAATGGCCCGCCTGGCTGACCGCCCAACGACCCCCGCCCATTGACG
TCAATAATGACGTATGTTCCCATAGTAACGCCAATAGGGACTTTCCATTGACGTCAATGGGTGGAGTATT
TACGGTAAACTGCCCACTTGGCAGTACATCAAGTGTATCATATGCCAAGTACGCCCCCTATTGACGTCAA
TGACGGTAAATGGCCCGCCTGGCATTATGCCCAGTACATGACCTTATGGGACTTTCCTACTTGGCAGTAC
ATCTACGTATTAGTCATCGCTATTACCATGGTGATGCGGTTTTGGCAGTACATCAATGGGCGTGGATAGC
GGTTTGACTCACGGGGATTTCCAAGTCTCCACCCCATTGACGTCAATGGGAGTTTGTTTTGGCACCAAAA
TCAACGGGACTTTCCAAAATGTCGTAACAACTCCGCCCCATTGACGCAAATGGGCGGTAGGCGTGTACGG
TGGGAGGTCTATATAAGCAGAGCTCTCTGGCTAACTAGAGAACCCACTGCTTACTGGCTTATCGAAATTA
ATACGACTCACTATAGGGAGACCCAAGCTGGCTAGCATGGAGGAGTCGGAACCCGAACGGAAGCGGGCTC
GCACCGACGAGGTGCCTGCCGGAGGAAGCCGCTCCGAGGCGGAAGATGAGGACGACGAGGACTACGTGCC
CTATGTGCCGTTACGGCAGCGCCGGCAGCTACTGCTCCAGAAGCTGCTGCAGCGAAGACGCAAGGGAGCT
GCGGAGGAAGAGCAGCAGGACAGCGGTAGTGAACCCCGGGGAGATGAGGACGACATCCCGCTAGGCCCTC
AGTCCAACGTCAGCCTCCTGGATCAGCACCAGCACCTTAAAGAGAAGGCTGAAGCGCGCAAAGAGTCTGC
CAAGGAGAAGCAGCTGAAGGAAGAAGAGAAGATCCTGGAGAGTGTTGCCGAGGGCCGAGCATTGATGTCA
GTGAAGGAGATGGCTAAGGGCATTACGTATGATGACCCCATCAAAACCAGCTGGACTCCACCCCGTTATG
TTCTGAGCATGTCTGAAGAGCGACATGAGCGCGTGCGGAAGAAATACCACATCCTGGTGGAGGGAGACGG
TATCCCACCACCCATCAAGAGCTTCAAGGAAATGAAGTTTCCTGCAGCCATCCTGAGAGGCCTGAAGAAG
AAAGGCATTCACCACCCAACACCCATTCAGATCCAGGGCATCCCCACCATTCTATCTGGCCGTGACATGA
TAGGCATCGCTTTCACGGGTTCAGGCAAGACACTGGTGTTCACGTTTACCGTCATCATGTTCTGCCTGGA
ACAAGAGAAGAGGTTACCCTTCTCAAAGCGCGAGGGGCCCTATGGACTCATCATCTGCCCCTCGCGGGAG
CTGGCCCGGCAGACCCATGGCATCCTGGAGTACTACTGCCGCCTGCTGCAGGAGGACAGCTCACCACTCC
TGCGCTGCGCCCTCTGCATTGGGGGCATGTCCGTGAAAGAGCAGATGGAGACCATCCGACACGGTGTACA
CATGATGGTGGCCACCCCGGGGCGCCTCATGGATTTGCTGCAGAAGAAGATGGTCAGCCTAGACATCTGT
CGCTACCTGGCCCTGGACGAGGCTGACCGCATGATCGACATGGGCTTCGAGGGTGACATCCGTACCATCT
TCTCCTACTTCAAGGGCCAGCGACAGACCCTGCTCTTCAGTGCCACCATGCCGAAGAAGATTCAGAACTT
TGCTAAGAGTGCCCTTGTAAAGCCTGTGACCATCAATGTGGGGCGCGCTGGGGCTGCCAGCCTGGATGTC
ATCCAGGAGGTAGAATATGTGAAGGAGGAGGCCAAGATGGTGTACCTGCTCGAGTGCCTGCAGAAGACAC
CCCCGCCTGTACTCATCTTTGCAGAGAAGAAGGCAGACGTGGACGCCATCCACGAGTACCTGCTGCTCAA
GGGGGTTGAGGCCGTAGCCATCCATGGGGGCAAAGACCAGGAGGAACGGACTAAGGCCATCGAGGCATTC
CGGGAGGGCAAGAAGGATGTCCTAGTAGCCACAGACGTTGCCTCCAAGGGCCTGGACTTCCCTGCCATCC
AGCACGTCATCAATTATGACATGCCAGAGGAGATTGAGAACTATGTACACCGGATTGGCCGCACCGGGCG
CTCGGGAAACACAGGCATCGCCACTACCTTCATCAACAAAGCGTGTGATGAGTCAGTGCTGATGGACCTC
AAAGCGCTGCTGCTAGAAGCCAAGCAGAAGGTGCCGCCCGTGCTGCAGGTGCTGCATTGCGGGGATGAGT
CCATGCTGGACATTGGAGGAGAGCGCGGCTGTGCCTTCTGCGGGGGCCTGGGTCATCGGATCACTGACTG
CCCCAAACTCGAGGCTATGCAGACCAAGCAGGTCAGCAACATCGGTCGCAAGGACTACCTGGCCCACAGC
TCCATGGACTTCACCGGTTCTGGTGGGTCAGGAGGGGGCGGAGGTAAGCTTGGTACCATGGTGAGCAAGG
GCGAGGAGCTGTTCACCGGGGTGGTGCCCATCCTGGTCGAGCTGGACGGCGACGTAAACGGCCACAAGTT
CAGCGTGTCCGGCGAGGGCGAGGGCGATGCCACCTACGGCAAGCTGACCCTGAAGTTCATCTGCACCACC
GGCAAGCTGCCCGTGCCCTGGCCCACCCTCGTGACCACCCTGACCTACGGCGTGCAGTGCTTCAGCCGCT
ACCCCGACCACATGAAGCAGCACGACTTCTTCAAGTCCGCCATGCCCGAAGGCTACGTCCAGGAGCGCAC
CATCTTCTTCAAGGACGACGGCAACTACAAGACCCGCGCCGAGGTGAAGTTCGAGGGCGACACCCTGGTG
AACCGCATCGAGCTGAAGGGCATCGACTTCAAGGAGGACGGCAACATCCTGGGGCACAAGCTGGAGTACA
ACTACAACAGCCACAACGTCTATATCATGGCCGACAAGCAGAAGAACGGCATCAAGGTGAACTTCAAGAT
CCGCCACAACATCGAGGACGGCAGCGTGCAGCTCGCCGACCACTACCAGCAGAACACCCCCATCGGCGAC
GGCCCCGTGCTGCTGCCCGACAACCACTACCTGAGCACCCAGTCCGCCCTGAGCAAAGACCCCAACGAGA
AGCGCGATCACATGGTCCTGCTGGAGTTCGTGACCGCCGCCGGGATCACTCTCGGCATGGACGAGCTGTA
CAAGGAATTCTAACTCGAGTCTAGAGGGCCCGTTTAAACCCGCTGATCAGCCTCGACTGTGCCTTCTAGT
TGCCAGCCATCTGTTGTTTGCCCCTCCCCCGTGCCTTCCTTGACCCTGGAAGGTGCCACTCCCACTGTCC
TTTCCTAATAAAATGAGGAAATTGCATCGCATTGTCTGAGTAGGTGTCATTCTATTCTGGGGGGTGGGGT
GGGGCAGGACAGCAAGGGGGAGGATTGGGAAGACAATAGCAGGCATGCTGGGGATGCGGTGGGCTCTATG
GCTTCTGAGGCGGAAAGAACCAGCTGGGGCTCTAGGGGGTATCCCC
[124 nt withheld, positions 3617-3740]
C
[91 nt withheld, positions 3742-3832]
A
[49 nt withheld, positions 3834-3882]
CCTTTGACGTTGGAGTCCACGTTCTTT
[37 nt withheld, positions 3910-3946]
ACCCTATCTCGGTCTATTCTTTTGATTTATAAGGGATTTTGCCGATTTCGGCCTATTGGTTAAAAAATGA
GCTGATTTAACAAAAATTTAACGCGAATTAATTCTGTGGAATGTGTGTCAGTTAGGGTGTGGAAAGTCCC
CAGGCTCCCCAGCAGGCAGAAGTATGCAAAGCATGCATCTCAATTAGTCAGCAACCAGGTGTGGAAAGTC
CCCAGGCTCCCCAGCAGGCAGAAGTATGCAAAGCATGCATCTCAATTAGTCAGCAACCATAGTCCCGCCC
CTAACTCCGCCCATCCCGCCCCTAACTCCGCCCAGTTCCGCCCATTCTCCGCCCCATGGCTGACTAATTT
TTTTTATTTATGCAGAGGCCGAGGCCGCCTCTGCCTCTGAGCTATTCCAGAAGTAGTGAGGAGGCTTTTT
TGGAGGCCTAGGCTTTTGCAAAAAGCTCCCGGGAGCTTGTATATCCATTTTCGGATCTGATCAAGAGACA
GGATGAGGATCGTTTCGCATGATTGAACAAGATGGATTGCACGCAGGTTCTCCGGCCGCTTGGGTGGAGA
GGCTATTCGGCTATGACTGGGCACAACAGACAATCGGCTGCTCTGATGCCGCCGTGTTCCGGCTGTCAGC
GCAGGGGCGCCCGGTTCTTTTTGTCAAGACCGACCTGTCCGGTGCCCTGAATGAACTGCAGGACGAGGCA
GCGCGGCTATCGTGGCTGGCCACGACGGGCGTTCCTTGCGCAGCTGTGCTCGACGTTGTCACTGAAGCGG
GAAGGGACTGGCTGCTATTGGGCGAAGTGCCGGGGCAGGATCTCCTGTCATCTCACCTTGCTCCTGCCGA
GAAAGTATCCATCATGGCTGATGCAATGCGGCGGCTGCATACGCTTGATCCGGCTACCTGCCCATTCGAC
CACCAAGCGAAACATCGCATCGAGCGAGCACGTACTCGGATGGAAGCCGGTCTTGTCGATCAGGATGATC
TGGACGAAGAGCATCAGGGGCTCGCGCCAGCCGAACTGTTCGCCAGGCTCAAGGCGCGCATGCCCGACGG
CGAGGATCTCGTCGTGACCCATGGCGATGCCTGCTTGCCGAATATCATGGTGGAAAATGGCCGCTTTTCT
GGATTCATCGACTGTGGCCGGCTGGGTGTGGCGGACCGCTATCAGGACATAGCGTTGGCTACCCGTGATA
TTGCTGAAGAGCTTGGCGGCGAATGGGCTGACCGCTTCCTCGTGCTTTACGGTATCGCCGCTCCCGATTC
GCAGCGCATCGCCTTCTATCGCCTTCTTGACGAGTTCTTCTGAGCGGGACTCTGGGGTTCGAAATGACCG
ACCAAGCGACGCCCAACCTGCCATCACGAGATTTCGATTCCACCGCCGCCTTCTATGAAAGGTTGGGCTT
CGGAATCGTTTTCCGGGACGCCGGCTGGATGATCCTCCAGCGCGGGGATCTCATGCTGGAGTTCTTCGCC
CACCCCAACTTGTTTATTGCAGCTTATAATGGTTACAAATAAAGCAATAGCATCACAAATTTCACAAATA
AAGCATTTTTTTCACTGCATTCTAGTTGTGGTTTGTCCAAACTCATCAATGTATCTTATCATGTCTGTAT
ACCGTCGACCTCTAGCTAGAGCTTGGCGTAATCATGGTCATAGCTGTTTCCTGTGTGAAATTGTTATCCG
CTCACAATTCCACACAACATACGAGCCGGAAGCATAAAGTGTAAAGCCTGGGGTGCCTAATGAGTGAGCT
AACTCACATTAATTGCGTTGCGCTCACTGCCCGCTTTCCAGTCGGGAAACCTGTCGTGCCAGCTGCATTA
ATGAATCGGCCAACGCGCGGGGAGAGGCGGTTTGCGTATTGGGCGCTCTTCCGCTTCCTCGCTCACTGAC
TCGCTGCGCTCGGTCGTTCGGCTGCGGCGAGCGGTATCAGCTCACTCAAAGGCGGTAATACGGTTATCCA
CAGAATCAGGGGATAACGCAGGAAAGAACATGTGAGCAAAAGGCCAGCAAAAGGCCAGGAACCGTAAAAA
GGCCGCGTTGCTGGCGTTTTTCCATAGGCTCCGCCCCCCTGACGAGCATCACAAAAATCGACGCTCAAGT
CAGAGGTGGCGAAACCCGACAGGACTATAAAGATACCAGGCGTTTCCCCCTGGAAGCTCCCTCGTGCGCT
CTCCTGTTCCGACCCTGCCGCTTACCGGATACCTGTCCGCCTTTCTCCCTTCGGGAAGCGTGGCGCTTTC
TCATAGCTCACGCTGTAGGTATCTCAGTTCGGTGTAGGTCGTTCGCTCCAAGCTGGGCTGTGTGCACGAA
CCCCCCGTTCAGCCCGACCGCTGCGCCTTATCCGGTAACTATCGTCTTGAGTCCAACCCGGTAAGACACG
ACTTATCGCCACTGGCAGCAGCCACTGGTAACAGGATTAGCAGAGCGAGGTATGTAGGCGGTGCTACAGA
GTTCTTGAAGTGGTGGCCTAACTACGGCTACACTAGAAGAACAGTATTTGGTATCTGCGCTCTGCTGAAG
CCAGTTACCTTCGGAAAAAGAGTTGGTAGCTCTTGATCCGGCAAACAAACCACCGCTGGTAGCGGTGGTT
TTTTTGTTTGCAAGCAGCAGATTACGCGCAGAAAAAAAGGATCTCAAGAAGATCCTTTGATCTTTTCTAC
GGGGTCTGACGCTCAGTGGAACGAAAACTCACGTTAAGGGATTTTGGTCATGAGATTATCAAAAAGGATC
TTCACCTAGATCCTTTTAAATTAAAAATGAAGTTTTAAATCAATCTAAAGTATATATGAGTAAACTTGGT
CTGACAGTTACCAATGCTTAATCAGTGAGGCACCTATCTCAGCGATCTGTCTATTTCGTTCATCCATAGT
TGCCTGACTCCCCGTCGTGTAGATAACTACGATACGGGAGGGCTTACCATCTGGCCCCAGTGCTGCAATG
ATACCGCGAGACCCACGCTCACCGGCTCCAGATTTATCAGCAATAAACCAGCCAGCCGGAAGGGCCGAGC
GCAGAAGTGGTCCTGCAACTTTATCCGCCTCCATCCAGTCTATTAATTGTTGCCGGGAAGCTAGAGTAAG
TAGTTCGCCAGTTAATAGTTTGCGCAACGTTGTTGCCATTGCTACAGGCATCGTGGTGTCACGCTCGTCG
TTTGGTATGGCTTCATTCAGCTCCGGTTCCCAACGATCAAGGCGAGTTACATGATCCCCCATGTTGTGCA
AAAAAGCGGTTAGCTCCTTCGGTCCTCCGATCGTTGTCAGAAGTAAGTTGGCCGCAGTGTTATCACTCAT
GGTTATGGCAGCACTGCATAATTCTCTTACTGTCATGCCATCCGTAAGATGCTTTTCTGTGACTGGTGAG
TACTCAACCAAGTCATTCTGAGAATAGTGTATGCGGCGACCGAGTTGCTCTTGCCCGGCGTCAATACGGG
ATAATACCGCGCCACATAGCAGAACTTTAAAAGTGCTCATCATTGGAAAACGTTCTTCGGGGCGAAAACT
CTCAAGGATCTTACCGCTGTTGAGATCCAGTTCGATGTAACCCACTCGTGCACCCAACTGATCTTCAGCA
TCTTTTACTTTCACCAGCGTTTCTGGGTGAGCAAAAACAGGAAGGCAAAATGCCGCAAAAAAGGGAATAA
GGGCGACACGGAAATGTTGAATACTCATACTCTTCCTTTTTCAATATTATTGAAGCATTTATCAGGGTTA
TTGTCTCATGAGCGGATACATATTTGAATGTATTTAGAAAAATAAACAAATAGGGGTTCCGCGCACATTT
CCCCGAAAAGTGCCACCTGACGTCGACGGATCGGGAGATCTCCCGATCCCCTATGGTGCACTCTCAGTAC
AATCTGCTCTGATGCCGCATAGTTAAGCCAGTATCTGCTCCCTGCTTGTGTGTTGGAGGTCGCTGAGTAG
TGCGCGAGCAAAATTTAAGCTACAACAAGGCAAGGCTTGACCGACAATTGCATGAAGAATCTGCTTAGGG
TTAGGCGTTTTGCGCTGCTTCGCGATGTACGGGCCAGATATACGCGTT
Features (pLannotate 1.2.2; 21 found; start..end, strand, type, name):
      1..380     +  enhancer       CMV enhancer: human cytomegalovirus immediate early enhancer
    381..584     +  promoter       CMV promoter: human cytomegalovirus (CMV) immediate early promoter
    580..613     +  LTR            5' LTR (truncated) (fragment): truncated 5' long terminal repeat (LTR) from HIV-1
    629..647     +  promoter       T7 promoter: promoter for bacteriophage T7 RNA polymerase
    667..2532    +  CDS            DDX41: DDX41_HUMAN - Also known as ABS. Experimental evidence at protein level: Swiss-Prot protein existence level 1. Probable ATP-dependent RNA helicase. Is required during post- transcriptional gene expression. May be involved in pre-mRNA splicing. From Homo sapiens (Human).
   2578..3294    +  CDS            EGFP: EGFP is a basic (constitutively fluorescent) green fluorescent protein published in 1996, derived from Aequorea victoria. It is reported to be a rapidly-maturing weak dimer with moderate acid sensitivity.
   3347..3571    +  polyA_signal   bGH poly(A) signal: bovine growth hormone polyadenylation signal
   3575..3596    +  promoter       SV40 promoter (fragment): SV40 enhancer and early promoter
   3617..4045    +  rep_origin     f1 ori (sequence partly withheld): f1 bacteriophage origin of replication; arrow indicates direction of (+) strand synthesis
   4059..4388    +  promoter       SV40 promoter: SV40 enhancer and early promoter
   4455..5246    +  CDS            neo: KKA2_KLEPN - Also known as kan, nptII. Experimental evidence at protein level: Swiss-Prot protein existence level 1. Resistance to kanamycin, neomycin, paromomycin, ribostamycin, butirosin and gentamicin B. From Klebsiella pneumoniae.
   5270..5428    +  CDS            ble (fragment): BLE_KLEPN - Experimental evidence at protein level: Swiss-Prot protein existence level 1. Binding protein with a strong affinity to the bleomycin family of antibiotics. Binds to CL990; an antimitotic-antibiotic compound. From Klebsiella pneumoniae.
   5423..5544    +  polyA_signal   SV40 poly(A) signal: SV40 polyadenylation signal
   5617..5633    -  protein_bind   lac operator: The lac repressor binds to the lac operator to inhibit transcription in E. coli. This inhibition can be relieved by adding lactose or isopropyl-β-D-thiogalactopyranoside (IPTG). lac repressor encoded by lacI
   5641..5671    -  promoter       lac promoter: promoter for the E. coli lac operon
   5686..5707    -  protein_bind   CAP binding site: CAP binding activates transcription in the presence of cAMP. E. coli catabolite activator protein
   5720..5812    -  CDS            lacI (fragment): lac repressor; lacI; The lac repressor binds to the lac operator to inhibit transcription in E. coli. This inhibition can be relieved by adding lactose or isopropyl-β-D-thiogalactopyranoside (IPTG).
   5995..6583    -  rep_origin     ori: high-copy-number ColE1/pMB1/pBR322/pUC origin of replication
   6754..7614    -  CDS            AmpR: β-lactamase; bla; confers resistance to ampicillin, carbenicillin, and related antibiotics
   7615..7719    -  promoter       AmpR promoter: bla
   7778..7830    -  misc_feature   bom (fragment): basis of mobility region from pBR322
