[The description below was written by a language model from this plasmid's Addgene catalogue record and pLannotate feature annotations shown in this document.]
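Description:
DDX41_p.L237F_p.P238T_EGFP is a mammalian expression plasmid of about 8 kb, built on a pcDNA3.1 backbone. It produces a mutant form of human DDX41, a probable ATP-dependent RNA helicase implicated in post-transcriptional gene expression and possibly pre-mRNA splicing. The 1,866 bp DDX41 coding sequence carries two adjacent nucleotide changes, c.711G>T and c.712C>A, giving the amino-acid substitutions p.L237F and p.P238T. It was cloned between NheI and AgeI sites that remain intact. EGFP lies downstream as a C-terminal tag, so the mutant protein is made as a green fluorescent fusion that can be followed by microscopy, flow cytometry or anti-GFP detection. Transcription is driven by the human cytomegalovirus immediate-early enhancer and promoter and terminated by the bovine growth hormone polyadenylation signal. A T7 promoter just upstream of the insert serves as a sequencing primer site and could support in vitro transcription.

In E. coli the plasmid replicates at high copy from a ColE1/pUC-type origin and is selected with ampicillin through the β-lactamase gene. An f1 origin is also present. For mammalian cells, a separate cassette places the neomycin phosphotransferase gene between the SV40 early promoter and the SV40 poly(A) signal, allowing G418 selection of stable transfectants. The automated annotation also flags short fragments (HIV-1 LTR, ble, lacI, bom, and lac promoter/operator elements), which appear to be backbone remnants or partial matches rather than functional parts. The stated purpose is simply expression of mutant DDX41. The associated publication concerns germline DDX41 mutations in familial myelodysplasia and acute myeloid leukemia, which suggests use in studying how this variant behaves in cells.
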