Addgene plasmid #175845: DDX41_p.L237F_p.P238T_EGFP
Purpose: Expresses DDX41 with mutation
Depositing lab: Evan Braunstein. Depositing organization: Johns Hopkins University and School of Medicine. Publication: Two novel germline DDX41 mutations in a family with inherited myelodysplasia/acute myeloid leukemia. Li R, Sobreira N, Witmer PD, Pratz KW, Braunstein EM. Haematologica. 2016 Jun;101(6):e228-31. doi: 10.3324/haematol.2015.139790. Epub 2016 Mar 4. PubMed 26944477.
Backbone
  Vector backbone: pcDNA3.1
  Backbone size w/o insert (bp): 6217
  Total vector size (bp): 7981
  Vector type: Mammalian Expression
  Selectable markers: Neomycin (select with G418)
Growth in bacteria
  Bacterial resistance: Ampicillin, 100 μg/mL
  Growth temperature: 37°C
  Growth strain: DH5alpha
  Copy number: High Copy
Gene/Insert
  Gene/Insert name: DDX41
  Species: H. sapiens (human)
  Insert size (bp): 1866
  Mutation: c.711G>T, p.L237F and c.712C>A, p.P238T
  GenBank ID: NM_001321732.2
  Entrez Gene: DDX41 (a.k.a. ABS, MPLPF)
  Promoter: CMV
  Tag / fusion protein: EGFP (C terminal on insert)
  Cloning method: Restriction Enzyme; 5′ cloning site Nhe1 (not destroyed); 3′ cloning site Age1 (not destroyed)
  Sequencing primers: 5′ T7; 3′ EGFP-N reverse primer
Terms and licenses: Academic/Nonprofit Terms; Industry Terms: Not Available to Industry
How to cite: DDX41_p.L237F_p.P238T_EGFP was a gift from Evan Braunstein (Addgene plasmid # 175845 ; http://n2t.net/addgene:175845 ; RRID:Addgene_175845)
